Addgene plasmid #1481: pPD95_10
Purpose: (Empty Backbone)
Depositing lab: Andrew Fire. Depositing organization: Carnegie Institution for Science.
Backbone
  Vector backbone: Unknown
  Backbone size (bp): 7235
  Vector type: Worm Expression
Growth in bacteria
  Bacterial resistance: Ampicillin, 100 μg/mL
  Growth temperature: 37°C
  Growth strain: DH5alpha
  Copy number: Unknown
Gene/Insert
  Gene/Insert name: None
  Tag / fusion protein: rf8134, IVSA, SV40NLS, lacZN, IVSB, IVSD, IVSE, IVSF, IVSG, IVSH, IVSI, IVSJ, IVSK, lacZC
  Cloning method: Restriction Enzyme
Terms and licenses: Academic/Nonprofit Terms; Industry Terms: Not Available to Industry
Depositor comments: See Fire Lab Vector Kit Documentation 1995. Fire Lab Miniprep Number pPD95.10, Ligation number NONE.
How to cite: pPD95_10 was a gift from Andrew Fire (Addgene plasmid # 1481 ; http://n2t.net/addgene:1481 ; RRID:Addgene_1481)
