[The description below was written by a language model from this plasmid's Addgene catalogue record and pLannotate feature annotations shown in this document.]
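Description:
pPD95_10 is an empty-backbone worm expression vector from a 1995 C. elegans vector kit, designed for building lacZ reporter fusions. The catalogue gives a size of about 7.2 kb (the sequenced record is 7,227 nt) and lists the parental backbone as unknown, but the annotated features point to a pUC/pBR322-type bacterial framework: a high-copy ColE1/pMB1 origin, the bla (AmpR) gene with its own promoter for ampicillin selection in E. coli, remnants of rop and bom, and a lac promoter/operator/CAP site region adjoining a fragment of the pUC18/19 multiple cloning site.

No gene or promoter is inserted; the payload is a promoterless reporter cassette placed downstream of the cloning site. According to the catalogue's tag list, it comprises an SV40 nuclear localization signal followed by E. coli lacZ, which is recorded as N- and C-terminal portions interrupted by a series of synthetic introns (IVSA through IVSK). This matches the feature table, where lacZ coding sequence is detected as several separate blocks with gaps between them. Introns of this kind are generally included to improve transgene expression in worms, and the NLS concentrates β-galactosidase in nuclei so that staining cells can be identified individually. The short trpS match near the start of the reporter and the aex-5 fragment downstream of lacZ are automated homology hits whose roles the record does not explain; the latter may reflect C. elegans 3' flanking sequence, but no 3' UTR is named. The meaning of the "rf8134" element is also not explained. The vector is typically used by cloning a C. elegans promoter or gene fragment upstream of the reporter with restriction enzymes to examine its expression pattern in transgenic animals.
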