Features (pLannotate 1.2.2; 15 found; start..end, strand, type, name):
      1..39      -  misc_feature   MCS (fragment): pUC18/19 multiple cloning site
    162..245     +  CDS            trpS (fragment): SYW_ECOLI - Experimental evidence at protein level: Swiss-Prot protein existence level 1. Catalyzes the attachment of tryptophan to tRNA(Trp). Amino acylates tRNA(Trp) with both L- and D-tryptophan, although D-tryptophan is a poor substrate (PubMed:10918062). From Escherichia coli (strain K12).
    250..382     +  CDS            lacZα (fragment): LacZα fragment of β-galactosidase; lacZ fragment
    434..768     +  CDS            lacZ (fragment): β-galactosidase; lacZ
    815..3805    +  CDS            lacZ: BGAL_ECOLI - Experimental evidence at protein level: Swiss-Prot protein existence level 1. From Escherichia coli (strain K12).
   4358..4510    +  CDS            aex-5 (fragment): AEX5_CAEEL - Also known as kpc-3 From Caenorhabditis elegans.
   4638..4673    +  CDS            rop (fragment): Rop protein, which maintains plasmids at low copy number; rop
   4775..4874    +  misc_feature   bom (fragment): basis of mobility region from pBR322
   4972..5076    +  promoter       AmpR promoter: bla
   5077..5937    +  CDS            AmpR: β-lactamase; bla; confers resistance to ampicillin, carbenicillin, and related antibiotics
   6108..6696    +  rep_origin     ori: high-copy-number ColE1/pMB1/pBR322/pUC origin of replication
   6879..6971    +  CDS            lacI (fragment): lac repressor; lacI; The lac repressor binds to the lac operator to inhibit transcription in E. coli. This inhibition can be relieved by adding lactose or isopropyl-β-D-thiogalactopyranoside (IPTG).
   6984..7005    +  protein_bind   CAP binding site: CAP binding activates transcription in the presence of cAMP. E. coli catabolite activator protein
   7020..7050    +  promoter       lac promoter: promoter for the E. coli lac operon
   7058..7074    +  protein_bind   lac operator: The lac repressor binds to the lac operator to inhibit transcription in E. coli. This inhibition can be relieved by adding lactose or isopropyl-β-D-thiogalactopyranoside (IPTG). lac repressor encoded by lacI
>Addgene plasmid #1481 | pPD95_10 | depositor full sequence | sequence record 92 | Author sequence
AAGCTTGCATGCCTGCAGGTCGACTAGAGGATCCCCGGGATTGGCCAAAGGACCCAAAGGTATGTTTCGA
ATGATACTAACATAACATAGAACATTTTCAGGAGGACCCTTGGAGGGTACCGAGCTCAGAAAAAATGACT
GCTCCAAAGAAGAAGCGTAAGGTACCGGTGGGTGAAGACCAGAAACAGCACCTCGAACTGAGCCGCGATA
TTGCCCAGCGTTTCAACGCGCTGTATGGCGAGATCGATCCCGTCGTTTTACAACGTCGTGACTGGGAAAA
CCCTGGCGTTACCCAACTTAATCGCCTTGCAGCACATCCCCCTTTCGCCAGCTGGCGTAATAGCGAAGAG
GCCCGCACCGATCGCCCTTCCCAACAGTTGCGAAGGTAAGTTTAAACAGATCCATACTAACTAACTTGTT
CTGACATAATTTTCAGCTTGAATGGCGAATGGCGCTTTGCCTGGTTTCCGGCACCAGAAGCGGTGCCGGA
AAGCTGGCTGGAGTGCGATCTTCCTGAGGCCGATACTGTCGTCGTCCCCTCAAACTGGCAGATGCACGGT
TACGATGCGCCCATCTACACCAACGTGACCTATCCCATTACGGTCAATCCGCCGTTTGTTCCCACGGAGA
ATCCGACGGGTTGTTACTCGCTCACATTTAATGTTGATGAAAGCTGGCTACAGGAAGGCCAGACGCGAAT
TATTTTTGATGGCGTTAACTCGGCGTTTCATCTGTGGTGCAACGGGCGCTGGGTCGGTTACGGCCAGGTA
AGTTTAATTAAGTTGATACTAACTAACAAGATCTGATTAATTTTCAGGACAGTCGTTTGCCGTCTGAATT
TGACCTGAGCGCATTTTTACGCGCCGGAGAAAACCGCCTCGCGGTGATGGTGCTGCGCTGGAGTGACGGC
AGTTATCTGGAAGATCAGGATATGTGGCGGATGAGCGGCATTTTCCGTGACGTCTCGTTGCTGCATAAAC
CGACTACACAAATCAGCGATTTCCATGTTGCCACTCGCTTTAATGATGATTTCTCCCGCGCTGTACTGGA
GGCTGAAGTCCAGGTAAGTTTAAACAGGATCTTACTAACTAACATGCTAACACTGAATTTTCAGATGTGC
GGCGAGTTGCGTGACTACCTACGGGTAACAGTTTCTTTATGGCAGGGTGAAACGCAGGTCGCCAGCGGCA
CCGCGCCTTTCGGCGGTGAAATTATCGATGAGCGTGGTGGTTATGCCGATCGCGTCACACTACGTCTGAA
CGTCGAAAACCCGAAACTGTGGAGCGCCGAAATCCCGAATCTCTATCGTGCGGTGGTTGAACTGCACACC
GCCGACGGCACGCTGATTGAAGCAGAAGCCTGCGATGTCGGTTTCCGCGAGGTGCGGATTGAAAATGGTC
TGCTGCTGCTGAACGGCAAGCCGTTGCTGATTCGAGGCGTTAACCGTCACGAGCATCATCCTCTGCATGG
TCAGGTCATGGATGAGCAGACGATGGTGCAGGATGTAAGTTTAAACTATTCGTTACTAACTAACTTTAAA
CATTTAAATTTTCAGATCCTGCTGATGAAGCAGAACAACTTTAACGCCGTGCGCTGTTCGCATTATCCGA
ACCATCCGCTGTGGTACACGCTGTGCGACCGCTACGGCCTGTATGTGGTGGATGAAGCCAATATTGAAAC
CCACGGCATGGTGCCAATGAATCGTCTGACCGATGATCCGCGCTGGCTACCGGCGATGAGCGAACGCGTA
ACGCGAATGGTGCAGCGCGATCGTAATCACCCGAGTGTGATCATCTGGTCGCTGGGGAATGGTAAGTTTA
AACAGTTGAATACTAACTAACGGAGATCTTTGAAATTTTCAGAATCAGGCCACGGCGCTAATCACGACGC
GCTGTATCGCTGGATCAAATCTGTCGATCCTTCCCGCCCGGTGCAGTATGAAGGCGGCGGAGCCGACACC
ACGGCCACCGATATTATTTGCCCGATGTACGCGCGCGTGGATGAAGACCAGCCCTTCCCGGCTGTGCCGA
AATGGTCCATCAAAAAATGGCTTTCGCTACCTGGAGAGACGCGCCCGCTGATTCTTTGCGAGGTAAGTTT
AAACAGAACTCTACTAACTAACACATTAGATCCTAATTTTCAGTACGCTCACGCGATGGGCAACAGTCTT
GGCGGTTTCGCTAAATACTGGCAGGCGTTTCGTCAGTATCCCCGTTTACAGGGCGGCTTCGTCTGGGACT
GGGTGGATCAGTCGCTGATTAAATATGATGAAAACGGCAACCCGTGGTCGGCTTACGGCGGTGATTTTGG
CGATACGCCGAACGATCGCCAGTTCTGTATGAACGGTCTGGTCTTTGCCGACCGCACGCCGCATCCAGCG
TAAGTTTAAACAATAACCTACTAACTAACGTAGATAATTTAAATTTTCAGGCTGACGGAAGCAAAACACC
AGCAGCAGTTTTTCCAGTTCCGTTTATCCGGGCAAACCATCGAAGTGACCAGCGAATACCTGTTCCGTCA
TAGCGATAACGAGCTCCTGCACTGGATGGTGGCGCTGGATGGTAAGCCGCTGGCAAGCGGTGAAGTGCCT
CTGGATGTCGCTCCACAAGGTAAACAGTTGATTGAACTGCCTGAACTACCGCAGCCGGAGAGCGCCGGGC
AACTCTGGCTCACAGTACGCGTAGTGCAACCGAACGCGACCGCATGGTCAGAAGCCGGGCACATCAGCGC
ATGGCAGCAGTGGAGGTAAGTTTAAACAAGATCCTACTAACTAACTCTACATTGATGAATTTTCAGACTG
GCGGAAAACCTCAGTGTGACGCTCCCCGCCGCGTCCCACGCCATCCCGCATCTGACCACCAGCGAAATGG
ATTTTTGCATCGAGCTGGGTAATAAGCGTTGGCAATTTAACCGCCAGTCAGGCTTTCTTTCACAGATGTG
GATTGGCGATAAAAAACAACTGCTGACGCCGCTGCGCGATCAGTTCACCCGTGCACCGCTGGATAACGAC
ATTGGCGTAAGTGAAGCGACCCGCATTGACCCTAACGCCTGGGTCGGTAAGTTTAAACAAAGTTGTACTA
ACTAACGAAGATCTTGATAATTTTCAGAACGCTGGAAGGCGGCGGGCCATTACCAGGCCGAAGCAGCGTT
GTTGCAGTGCACGGCAGATACACTTGCTGATGCGGTGCTGATTACGACCGCTCACGCGTGGCAGCATCAG
GGGAAAACCTTATTTATCAGCCGGAAAACCTACCGGATTGATGGTAGTGGTCAAATGGCGATTACCGTTG
ATGTTGAAGTGGCGAGCGATACACCGCATCCGGCGCGGATTGGCCTGAACTGCCAGCTGGCGCAGGTAGC
AGAGCGGGTAAACTGGCTCGGATTAGGGCCGCAAGAAAACTATCCCGACCGCCTTACTGCCGCCTGTTTT
GACCGCTGGGATCTGCCATTGTCAGACATGTAGTAAGTTTAAACTTGATAGTACTAACTAACATGTTTCA
TTTAAATTTTCAGTACCCCGTACGTCTTCCCGAGCGAAAACGGTCTGCGCTGCGGGACGCGCGAATTGAA
TTATGGCCCACACCAGTGGCGCGGCGACTTCCAGTTCAACATCAGCCGCTACAGTCAACAGCAACTGATG
GAAACCAGCCATCGCCATCTGCTGCACGCGGAAGAAGGCACATGGCTGAATATCGACGGTTTCCATATGG
GGATTGGTGGCGACGACTCCTGGAGCCCGTCAGTATCGGCGGAATTCCAACTGAGCGCCGGTCGCTACCA
TTACCAACTTGTCTGGTGTCAAAAATAATAGGGGCCGCTGTCATCAGAGTAAGTTTAAACTGAGTTCTAC
TAACTAACGAGTAATATTTAAATTTTCAGCATCTCGCGCCCGTGCCTCTGACTTCTAAGTCCAATTACTC
TTCAACATCCCTACATGCTCTTTCTCCCTGTGCTCCCACCCCCTATTTTTGTTATTATCAAAAAACTTCT
CTTAATTTCTTTGTTTTTTAGCTTCTTTTAAGTCACCTCTAACAATGAAATTGTGTAGATTCAAAAATAG
AATTAATTCGTAATAAAAAGTCGAAAAAAATTGTGCTCCCTCCCCCCATTAATAATAATTCTATCCCAAA
ATCTACACAATGTTCTGTGTACACTTCTTATGTTTTTTACTTCTGATAAATTTTTTTGAAACATCATAGA
AAAAACCGCACACAAAATACCTTATCATATGTTACGTTTCAGTTTATGACCGCAATTTTTATTTCTTCGC
ACGTCTGGGCCTCTCATGACGTCAAATCATGCTCATCGTGAAAAAGTTTTGGAGTATTTTTGGAATTTTT
CAATCAAGTGAAAGTTTATGAAATTAATTTTCCTGCTTTTGCTTTTTGGGGTTTCCCCTATTGTTTGTCA
AGATTTCGAGGACGGCGTTTTTCTTGCTAAAATCACAAGTATTGATGAGCACGATGCAAGAAAGATCGGA
AGAAGGTTTGGGTTTGAGGCTCAGTGGAAGGTGAGTAGAAGTTGATAATTTGAAAGTGGAGTAGTGTCTA
TGGGGTTTTTGCCTTAAATGACAGAATACATTCCCAATATACCAAACATAACTGTTTCCTACTAGTCGGC
CGTACGGGCCCTTTCGTCTCGCGCGTTTCGGTGATGACGGTGAAAACCTCTGACACATGCAGCTCCCGGA
GACGGTCACAGCTTGTCTGTAAGCGGATGCCGGGAGCAGACAAGCCCGTCAGGGCGCGTCAGCGGGTGTT
GGCGGGTGTCGGGGCTGGCTTAACTATGCGGCATCAGAGCAGATTGTACTGAGAGTGCACCATATGCGGT
GTGAAATACCGCACAGATGCGTAAGGAGAAAATACCGCATCAGGCGGCCTTAAGGGCCTCGTGATACGCC
TATTTTTATAGGTTAATGTCATGATAATAATGGTTTCTTAGACGTCAGGTGGCACTTTTCGGGGAAATGT
GCGCGGAACCCCTATTTGTTTATTTTTCTAAATACATTCAAATATGTATCCGCTCATGAGACAATAACCC
TGATAAATGCTTCAATAATATTGAAAAAGGAAGAGTATGAGTATTCAACATTTCCGTGTCGCCCTTATTC
CCTTTTTTGCGGCATTTTGCCTTCCTGTTTTTGCTCACCCAGAAACGCTGGTGAAAGTAAAAGATGCTGA
AGATCAGTTGGGTGCACGAGTGGGTTACATCGAACTGGATCTCAACAGCGGTAAGATCCTTGAGAGTTTT
CGCCCCGAAGAACGTTTTCCAATGATGAGCACTTTTAAAGTTCTGCTATGTGGCGCGGTATTATCCCGTA
TTGACGCCGGGCAAGAGCAACTCGGTCGCCGCATACACTATTCTCAGAATGACTTGGTTGAGTACTCACC
AGTCACAGAAAAGCATCTTACGGATGGCATGACAGTAAGAGAATTATGCAGTGCTGCCATAACCATGAGT
GATAACACTGCGGCCAACTTACTTCTGACAACGATCGGAGGACCGAAGGAGCTAACCGCTTTTTTGCACA
ACATGGGGGATCATGTAACTCGCCTTGATCGTTGGGAACCGGAGCTGAATGAAGCCATACCAAACGACGA
GCGTGACACCACGATGCCTGTAGCAATGGCAACAACGTTGCGCAAACTATTAACTGGCGAACTACTTACT
CTAGCTTCCCGGCAACAATTAATAGACTGGATGGAGGCGGATAAAGTTGCAGGACCACTTCTGCGCTCGG
CCCTTCCGGCTGGCTGGTTTATTGCTGATAAATCTGGAGCCGGTGAGCGTGGGTCTCGCGGTATCATTGC
AGCACTGGGGCCAGATGGTAAGCCCTCCCGTATCGTAGTTATCTACACGACGGGGAGTCAGGCAACTATG
GATGAACGAAATAGACAGATCGCTGAGATAGGTGCCTCACTGATTAAGCATTGGTAACTGTCAGACCAAG
TTTACTCATATATACTTTAGATTGATTTAAAACTTCATTTTTAATTTAAAAGGATCTAGGTGAAGATCCT
TTTTGATAATCTCATGACCAAAATCCCTTAACGTGAGTTTTCGTTCCACTGAGCGTCAGACCCCGTAGAA
AAGATCAAAGGATCTTCTTGAGATCCTTTTTTTCTGCGCGTAATCTGCTGCTTGCAAACAAAAAAACCAC
CGCTACCAGCGGTGGTTTGTTTGCCGGATCAAGAGCTACCAACTCTTTTTCCGAAGGTAACTGGCTTCAG
CAGAGCGCAGATACCAAATACTGTCCTTCTAGTGTAGCCGTAGTTAGGCCACCACTTCAAGAACTCTGTA
GCACCGCCTACATACCTCGCTCTGCTAATCCTGTTACCAGTGGCTGCTGCCAGTGGCGATAAGTCGTGTC
TTACCGGGTTGGACTCAAGACGATAGTTACCGGATAAGGCGCAGCGGTCGGGCTGAACGGGGGGTTCGTG
CACACAGCCCAGCTTGGAGCGAACGACCTACACCGAACTGAGATACCTACAGCGTGAGCATTGAGAAAGC
GCCACGCTTCCCGAAGGGAGAAAGGCGGACAGGTATCCGGTAAGCGGCAGGGTCGGAACAGGAGAGCGCA
CGAGGGAGCTTCCAGGGGGAAACGCCTGGTATCTTTATAGTCCTGTCGGGTTTCGCCACCTCTGACTTGA
GCGTCGATTTTTGTGATGCTCGTCAGGGGGGCGGAGCCTATGGAAAAACGCCAGCAACGCGGCCTTTTTA
CGGTTCCTGGCCTTTTGCTGGCCTTTTGCTCACATGTTCTTTCCTGCGTTATCCCCTGATTCTGTGGATA
ACCGTATTACCGCCTTTGAGTGAGCTGATACCGCTCGCCGCAGCCGAACGACCGAGCGCAGCGAGTCAGT
GAGCGAGGAAGCGGAAGAGCGCCCAATACGCAAACCGCCTCTCCCCGCGCGTTGGCCGATTCATTAATGC
AGCTGGCACGACAGGTTTCCCGACTGGAAAGCGGGCAGTGAGCGCAACGCAATTAATGTGAGTTAGCTCA
CTCATTAGGCACCCCAGGCTTTACACTTTATGCTTCCGGCTCGTATGTTGTGTGGAATTGTGAGCGGATA
ACAATTTCACACAGGAAACAGCTATGACCATGATTACGCCAAGCTGTAAGTTTAAACATGATCTTACTAA
CTAACTATTCTCATTTAAATTTTCAGAGCTTAAAAATGGCTGAAATCACTCACAACGATGGATACGCTAA
CAACTTGGAAATGAAAT
