>Addgene plasmid #1481 | pPD95_10 | addgene partial sequence | sequence record 16622 | 1481_m13reverse
ACTGATCTTACTAACTAACTATTCTCATTTAAATTTTCAGAGCTTAAAAATGGCTGAAATCACTCACAAC
GATGGATACGCTAACAACTTGGAAATGAAATAAGCTTGCATGCCTGCAGGTCGACTAGAGGATCCCCGGG
ATTGGCCAAAGGACCCAAAGGTATGTTTCGAATGATACTAACATAACATAGAACATTTTCAGGAGGACCC
TTGGAGGGTACCGAGCTCAGAAAAAATGACTGCTCCAAAGAAGAAGCGTAAGGTACCGGTGGGTGAAGAC
CAGAAACAGCACCTCGAACTGAGCCGCGATATTGCCCAGCGTTTCAACGCGCTGTATGGCGAGATCGATC
CCGTCGTTTTACAACGTCGTGACTGGGAAAACCCTGGCGTTACCCAACTTAATCGCCTTGCAGCACATCC
CCCTTTCGCCAGCTGGCGTAATAGCGAAGAGGCCCGCACCGATCGCCCTTCCCAACAGTTGCGAAGGTAA
GTTTAAACAGATCCATACTAACTAACTTGTTCTGACATAATTTTCAGCTTGAATGGCGAATGGCGCTTTG
CCTGGTTTCCGGCACCAGAAGCGGTGCCGGAAAGCTGGCTGGAGTGCGATCTTCCTGAGGCCGATACTGT
CGTCGTCCCCTCAAACTGGCAGATGCACGGTTACGATGCGCCCATCTACACCAACGTGACCTATCCCATT
ACGGTCAATCCGCCGTTTGTTCCCACGGAGAATCCGACGGGTTGTTACTCGCTCACATTTAATGTTGATG
AAAGCTGGCTACAGGAAGGCCAGACGCGAATTATTTTTGATGGCGTTAACTCGGCGTTTCATCTGTGGTG
CAACGGGCGCTGGGTCGGTTACGGCCAGGTAAGTTTAATTAAGTTGATACTAACTAACAAGATCTGATTA
ATTTTCAGGACAGTCGTTTGNCGTCTGAATTTGACCTGAGCGCATTTTTACGCGCCGGAGAAAACCGCCT
CNCGGTGATGGTGCTGCNCTGGAATGACGGCAGTTATCTGGNAAAATCAGGATATGTGGGGGAATGAGCG
GCATTTTCCGTGACGTCTCGTTGCTGCANAANCCGACTACCCAATCAGCGATTTCCAGGTGCCCCTCNCT
TTAAGGAAGATTTCCCCCCNCTGNACTGGGAGGCTGAANTNCNGGTAATTTNAACGGATNTNACTAAATA
ANTGGCTAACCTNGAATTTNCNAANGGNGGNGNGTGNGNGACTNCNNCGGGAAANNTTTNTTNGGNNGGG
NAAACCAGGTCCCCCGGCNCCCCCCTTNGGGGNAATTNNAAAAGGGGGGNTTGCCNTCGCCCCNCCNNGA
NGCNAAACNAANNGGGGGCCANCCCCCTTNNNGGGGNTAANCCCCCCCCCTTAAAAACCNGTNTTTTCCN
GGGNANANACCTCCCCAN
